>Addgene plasmid #178210 | pLKO_AU1.C.HSV_mCherry-NLS | addgene full sequence | sequence record 352753 | Addgene NGS Result
ATTTAGGTGGCACTTTTCGGGGAAATGTGCGCGGAACCCCTATTTGTTTATTTTTCTAAATACATTCAAA
TATGTATCCGCTCATGAGACAATAACCCTGATAAATGCTTCAATAATATTGAAAAAGGAAGAGTATGAGT
ATTCAACATTTCCGTGTCGCCCTTATTCCCTTTTTTGCGGCATTTTGCCTTCCTGTTTTTGCTCACCCAG
AAACGCTGGTGAAAGTAAAAGATGCTGAAGATCAGTTGGGTGCACGAGTGGGTTACATCGAACTGGATCT
CAACAGCGGTAAGATCCTTGAGAGTTTTCGCCCCGAAGAACGTTTTCCAATGATGAGCACTTTTAAAGTT
CTGCTATGTGGCGCGGTATTATCCCGTATTGACGCCGGGCAAGAGCAACTCGGTCGCCGCATACACTATT
CTCAGAATGACTTGGTTGAGTACTCACCAGTCACAGAAAAGCATCTTACGGATGGCATGACAGTAAGAGA
ATTATGCAGTGCTGCCATAACCATGAGTGATAACACTGCGGCCAACTTACTTCTGACAACGATCGGAGGA
CCGAAGGAGCTAACCGCTTTTTTGCACAACATGGGGGATCATGTAACTCGCCTTGATCGTTGGGAACCGG
AGCTGAATGAAGCCATACCAAACGACGAGCGTGACACCACGATGCCTGTAGCAATGGCAACAACGTTGCG
CAAACTATTAACTGGCGAACTACTTACTCTAGCTTCCCGGCAACAATTAATAGACTGGATGGAGGCGGAT
AAAGTTGCAGGACCACTTCTGCGCTCGGCCCTTCCGGCTGGCTGGTTTATTGCTGATAAATCTGGAGCCG
GTGAGCGTGGGTCTCGCGGTATCATTGCAGCACTGGGGCCAGATGGTAAGCCCTCCCGTATCGTAGTTAT
CTACACGACGGGGAGTCAGGCAACTATGGATGAACGAAATAGACAGATCGCTGAGATAGGTGCCTCACTG
ATTAAGCATTGGTAACTGTCAGACCAAGTTTACTCATATATACTTTAGATTGATTTAAAACTTCATTTTT
AATTTAAAAGGATCTAGGTGAAGATCCTTTTTGATAATCTCATGACCAAAATCCCTTAACGTGAGTTTTC
GTTCCACTGAGCGTCAGACCCCGTAGAAAAGATCAAAGGATCTTCTTGAGATCCTTTTTTTCTGCGCGTA
ATCTGCTGCTTGCAAACAAAAAAACCACCGCTACCAGCGGTGGTTTGTTTGCCGGATCAAGAGCTACCAA
CTCTTTTTCCGAAGGTAACTGGCTTCAGCAGAGCGCAGATACCAAATACTGTTCTTCTAGTGTAGCCGTA
GTTAGGCCACCACTTCAAGAACTCTGTAGCACCGCCTACATACCTCGCTCTGCTAATCCTGTTACCAGTG
GCTGCTGCCAGTGGCGATAAGTCGTGTCTTACCGGGTTGGACTCAAGACGATAGTTACCGGATAAGGCGC
AGCGGTCGGGCTGAACGGGGGGTTCGTGCACACAGCCCAGCTTGGAGCGAACGACCTACACCGAACTGAG
ATACCTACAGCGTGAGCTATGAGAAAGCGCCACGCTTCCCGAAGGGAGAAAGGCGGACAGGTATCCGGTA
AGCGGCAGGGTCGGAACAGGAGAGCGCACGAGGGAGCTTCCAGGGGGAAACGCCTGGTATCTTTATAGTC
CTGTCGGGTTTCGCCACCTCTGACTTGAGCGTCGATTTTTGTGATGCTCGTCAGGGGGGCGGAGCCTATG
GAAAAACGCCAGCAACGCGGCCTTTTTACGGTTCCTGGCCTTTTGCTGGCCTTTTGCTCACATGTTCTTT
CCTGCGTTATCCCCTGATTCTGTGGATAACCGTATTACCGCCTTTGAGTGAGCTGATACCGCTCGCCGCA
GCCGAACGACCGAGCGCAGCGAGTCAGTGAGCGAGGAAGCGGAAGAGCGCCCAATACGCAAACCGCCTCT
CCCCGCGCGTTGGCCGATTCATTAATGCAGCTGGCACGACAGGTTTCCCGACTGGAAAGCGGGCAGTGAG
CGCAACGCAATTAATGTGAGTTAGCTCACTCATTAGGCACCCCAGGCTTTACACTTTATGCTTCCGGCTC
GTATGTTGTGTGGAATTGTGAGCGGATAACAATTTCACACAGGAAACAGCTATGACCATGATTACGCCAA
GCGCGCAATTAACCCTCACTAAAGGGAACAAAAGCTGGAGCTGCAAGCTTAATGTAGTCTTATGCAATAC
TCTTGTAGTCTTGCAACATGGTAACGATGAGTTAGCAACATGCCTTACAAGGAGAGAAAAAGCACCGTGC
ATGGCGATTGGTGGAAGTAAGGTGGTACGATCGTGCCTTATTAGGAAGGCAACAGACGGGTCTGACATGG
ATTGGACGAACCACTGAATTGCCGCATTGCAGAGATATTGTATTTAAGTGCCTAGCTCGATACATAAACG
GGTCTCTCTGGTTAGACCAGATCTGAGCCTGGGAGCTCTCTGGCTAACTAGGGAACCCACTGCTTAAGCC
TCAATAAAGCTTGCCTTGAGTGCTTCAAGTAGTGTGTGCCCGTCTGTTGTGTGACTCTGGTAACTAGAGA
TCCCTCAGACCCTTTTAGTCAGTGTGGAAAATCTCTAGCAGTGGCGCCCGAACAGGGACTTGAAAGCGAA
AGGGAAACCAGAGGAGCTCTCTCGACGCAGGACTCGGCTTGCTGAAGCGCGCACGGCAAGAGGCGAGGGG
CGGCGACTGGTGAGTACGCCAAAAATTTTGACTAGCGGAGGCTAGAAGGAGAGAGATGGGTGCGAGAGCG
TCAGTATTAAGCGGGGGAGAATTAGATCGCGATGGGAAAAAATTCGGTTAAGGCCAGGGGGAAAGAAAAA
ATATAAATTAAAACATATAGTATGGGCAAGCAGGGAGCTAGAACGATTCGCAGTTAATCCTGGCCTGTTA
GAAACATCAGAAGGCTGTAGACAAATACTGGGACAGCTACAACCATCCCTTCAGACAGGATCAGAAGAAC
TTAGATCATTATATAATACAGTAGCAACCCTCTATTGTGTGCATCAAAGGATAGAGATAAAAGACACCAA
GGAAGCTTTAGACAAGATAGAGGAAGAGCAAAACAAAAGTAAGACCACCGCACAGCAAGCGGCCGCTGAT
CTTCAGACCTGGAGGAGGAGATATGAGGGACAATTGGAGAAGTGAATTATATAAATATAAAGTAGTAAAA
ATTGAACCATTAGGAGTAGCACCCACCAAGGCAAAGAGAAGAGTGGTGCAGAGAGAAAAAAGAGCAGTGG
GAATAGGAGCTTTGTTCCTTGGGTTCTTGGGAGCAGCAGGAAGCACTATGGGCGCAGCGTCAATGACGCT
GACGGTACAGGCCAGACAATTATTGTCTGGTATAGTGCAGCAGCAGAACAATTTGCTGAGGGCTATTGAG
GCGCAACAGCATCTGTTGCAACTCACAGTCTGGGGCATCAAGCAGCTCCAGGCAAGAATCCTGGCTGTGG
AAAGATACCTAAAGGATCAACAGCTCCTGGGGATTTGGGGTTGCTCTGGAAAACTCATTTGCACCACTGC
TGTGCCTTGGAATGCTAGTTGGAGTAATAAATCTCTGGAACAGATTTGGAATCACACGACCTGGATGGAG
TGGGACAGAGAAATTAACAATTACACAAGCTTAATACACTCCTTAATTGAAGAATCGCAAAACCAGCAAG
AAAAGAATGAACAAGAATTATTGGAATTAGATAAATGGGCAAGTTTGTGGAATTGGTTTAACATAACAAA
TTGGCTGTGGTATATAAAATTATTCATAATGATAGTAGGAGGCTTGGTAGGTTTAAGAATAGTTTTTGCT
GTACTTTCTATAGTGAATAGAGTTAGGCAGGGATATTCACCATTATCGTTTCAGACCCACCTCCCAACCC
CGAGGGGACCCGACAGGCCCGAAGGAATAGAAGAAGAAGGTGGAGAGAGAGACAGAGACAGATCCATTCG
ATTAGTGAACGGATCTCGACGGTATCGATCACGAGACTAGTATCGAGCGGCCGCCCCCTTCACCGAGGGC
CTATTTCCCATGATTCCTTCATATTTGCATATACGATACAAGGCTGTTAGAGAGATAATTGGAATTAATT
TGACTGTAAACACAAAGATATTAGTACAAAATACGTGACGTAGAAAGTAATAATTTCTTGGGTAGTTTGC
AGTTTTAAAATTATGTTTTAAAATGGACTATCATATGCTTACCGTAACTTGAAAGTATTTCGATTTCTTG
GCTTTATATATCTTGTGGAAAGGACGAAACACCGGGTCTTCGAGAAGACCTGTTTTAGAGCTAGAAATAG
CAAGTTAAAATAAGGCTAGTCCGTTATCAACTTGAAAAAGTGGCACCGAGTCGGTGCTTTTTTTAATTCT
CGACCTCGAGACAAATGGCAGTATTCATCCACAATTTTAAAAGAAAAGGGGGGATTGGGGGGTACAGTGC
AGGGGAAAGAATAGTAGACATAATAGCAACAGACATACAAACTAAAGAATTACAAAAACAAATTACAAAA
ATTCAAAATTTTCGGGTTTATTACAGGGACAGCAGAGATCCACTTTGGCCGCGGCTCGAGGCGATAAGCT
TTGCAAAGATGGATAAAGTTTTAAACAGAGAGGAATCTTTGCAGCTAATGGACCTTCTAGGTCTTGAAAG
GAGTGGGAATTGGCTCCGGTGCCCGTCAGTGGGCAGAGCGCACATCGCCCACAGTCCCCGAGAAGTTGGG
GGGAGGGGTCGGCAATTGAACCGGTGCCTAGAGAAGGTGGCGCGGGGTAAACTGGGAAAGTGATGTCGTG
TACTGGCTCCGCCTTTTTCCCGAGGGTGGGGGAGAACCGTATATAAGTGCAGTAGTCGCCGTGAACGTTC
TTTTTCGCAACGGGTTTGCCGCCAGAACACAGGTAAGTGCCGTGTGTGGTTCCCGCGGGCCTGGCCTCTT
TACGGGTTATGGCCCTTGCGTGCCTTGAATTACTTCCACCTGGCTGCAGTACGTGATTCTTGATCCCGAG
CTTCGGGTTGGAAGTGGGTGGGAGAGTTCGAGGCCTTGCGCTTAAGGAGCCCCTTCGCCTCGTGCTTGAG
TTGAGGCCTGGCCTGGGCGCTGGGGCCGCCGCGTGCGAATCTGGTGGCACCTTCGCGCCTGTCTCGCTGC
TTTCGATAAGTCTCTAGCCATTTAAAATTTTTGATGACCTGCTGCGACGCTTTTTTTCTGGCAAGATAGT
CTTGTAAATGCGGGCCAAGATCTGCACACTGGTATTTCGGTTTTTGGGGCCGCGGGCGGCGACGGGGCCC
GTGCGTCCCAGCGCACATGTTCGGCGAGGCGGGGCCTGCGAGCGCGGCCACCGAGAATCGGACGGGGGTA
GTCTCAAGCTGGCCGGCCTGCTCTGGTGCCTGGCCTCGCGCCGCCGTGTATCGCCCCGCCCTGGGCGGCA
AGGCTGGCCCGGTCGGCACCAGTTGCGTGAGCGGAAAGATGGCCGCTTCCCGGCCCTGCTGCAGGGAGCT
CAAAATGGAGGACGCGGCGCTCGGGAGAGCGGGCGGGTGAGTCACCCACACAAAGGAAAAGGGCCTTTCC
GTCCTCAGCCGTCGCTTCATGTGACTCCACGGAGTACCGGGCGCCGTCCAGGCACCTCGATTAGTTCTCG
AGCTTTTGGAGTACGTCGTCTTTAGGTTGGGGGGAGGGGTTTTATGCGATGGAGTTTCCCCACACTGAGT
GGGTGGAGACTGAAGTTAGGCCAGCTTGGCACTTGATGTAATTCTCCTTGGAATTTGCCCTTTTTGAGTT
TGGATCTTGGTTCATTCTCAAGCCTCAGACAGTGGTTCAAAGTTTTTTTCTTCCATTTCAGGTGTCGTGA
GGAATTCTGCAGTCGATCGACGGTACCGCGGGCCCGGGATCCACGGTCGCCACCATGGGCGACACCTATC
GGTACATTGGAGGAGGCGGGGGAGGGGAGGACCAGGTGGACCCCAGGCTGATCGACGGCAAGGGAGGAGG
CGGGGGAGGGCAGCCCGAGCTGGCCCCCGAGGACCCCGAGGACGGCATGCTGATGGTGAGCAAGGGCGAG
GAGGATAACATGGCCATCATCAAGGAGTTCATGCGCTTCAAGGTGCACATGGAGGGCTCCGTGAACGGCC
ACGAGTTCGAGATCGAGGGCGAGGGCGAGGGCCGCCCCTACGAGGGCACCCAGACCGCCAAGCTGAAGGT
GACCAAGGGTGGCCCCCTGCCCTTCGCCTGGGACATCCTGTCCCCTCAGTTCATGTACGGCTCCAAGGCC
TACGTGAAGCACCCCGCCGACATCCCCGACTACTTGAAGCTGTCCTTCCCCGAGGGCTTCAAGTGGGAGC
GCGTGATGAACTTCGAGGACGGCGGCGTGGTGACCGTGACCCAGGACTCCTCCCTGCAGGACGGCGAGTT
CATCTACAAGGTGAAGCTGCGCGGCACCAACTTCCCCTCCGACGGCCCCGTAATGCAGAAGAAGACCATG
GGCTGGGAGGCCTCCTCCGAGCGGATGTACCCCGAGGACGGCGCCCTGAAGGGCGAGATCAAGCAGAGGC
TGAAGCTGAAGGACGGCGGCCACTACGACGCTGAGGTCAAGACCACCTACAAGGCCAAGAAGCCCGTGCA
GCTGCCCGGCGCCTACAACGTCAACATCAAGTTGGACATCACCTCCCACAACGAGGACTACACCATCGTG
GAACAGTACGAACGCGCCGAGGGCCGCCACTCCACCGGCGGCATGGACGAGCTGTACAAGAAACGGCCAG
CCGAGGATATGGAGGAAGAACAAGCCTTTAAACGATCTCGATAAAGCGGCCGCGTCGACAATCAACCTCT
GGATTACAAAATTTGTGAAAGATTGACTGGTATTCTTAACTATGTTGCTCCTTTTACGCTATGTGGATAC
GCTGCTTTAATGCCTTTGTATCATGCTATTGCTTCCCGTATGGCTTTCATTTTCTCCTCCTTGTATAAAT
CCTGGTTGCTGTCTCTTTATGAGGAGTTGTGGCCCGTTGTCAGGCAACGTGGCGTGGTGTGCACTGTGTT
TGCTGACGCAACCCCCACTGGTTGGGGCATTGCCACCACCTGTCAGCTCCTTTCCGGGACTTTCGCTTTC
CCCCTCCCTATTGCCACGGCGGAACTCATCGCCGCCTGCCTTGCCCGCTGCTGGACAGGGGCTCGGCTGT
TGGGCACTGACAATTCCGTGGTGTTGTCGGGGAAGCTGACGTCCTTTCCATGGCTGCTCGCCTGTGTTGC
CACCTGGATTCTGCGCGGGACGTCCTTCTGCTACGTCCCTTCGGCCCTCAATCCAGCGGACCTTCCTTCC
CGCGGCCTGCTGCCGGCTCTGCGGCCTCTTCCGCATCTTCGCCTTCGCCCTCAGACGAGTCGGATCTCCC
TTTGGGCCGCCTCCCCGCCTGGGTACCTTTAAGACCAATGACTTACAAGGCAGCTGTAGATCTTAGCCAC
TTTTTAAAAGAAAAGGGGGGACTGGAAGGGCTAATTCACTCCCAACGAAGATAAGATCTGCTTTTTGCTT
GTACTGGGTCTCTCTGGTTAGACCAGATCTGAGCCTGGGAGCTCTCTGGCTAACTAGGGAACCCACTGCT
TAAGCCTCAATAAAGCTTGCCTTGAGTGCTTCAAGTAGTGTGTGCCCGTCTGTTGTGTGACTCTGGTAAC
TAGAGATCCCTCAGACCCTTTTAGTCAGTGTGGAAAATCTCTAGCAGTAGTAGTTCATGTCATCTTATTA
TTCAGTATTTATAACTTGCAAAGAAATGAATATCAGAGAGTGAGAGGAACTTGTTTATTGCAGCTTATAA
TGGTTACAAATAAAGCAATAGCATCACAAATTTCACAAATAAAGCATTTTTTTCACTGCATTCTAGTTGT
GGTTTGTCCAAACTCATCAATGTATCTTATCATGTCTGGCTCTAGCTATCCCGCCCCTAACTCCGCCCAT
CCCGCCCCTAACTCCGCCCAGTTCCGCCCATTCTCCGCCCCATGGCTGACTAATTTTTTTTATTTATGCA
GAGGCCGAGGCCGCCTCGGCCTCTGAGCTATTCCAGAAGTAGTGAGGAGGCTTTTTTGGAGGCCTAGGGA
CGTACCCAATTCGCCCTATAGTGAGTCGTATTACGCGCGCTCACTGGCCGTCGTTTTACAACGTCGTGAC
TGGGAAAACCCTGGCGTTACCCAACTTAATCGCCTTGCAGCACATCCCCCTTTCGCCAGCTGGCGTAATA
GCGAAGAGGCCCGCACCGATCGCCCTTCCCAACAGTTGCGCAGCCTGAATGGCGAATGGG
[124 nt withheld, positions 8321-8444]
C
[91 nt withheld, positions 8446-8536]
A
[49 nt withheld, positions 8538-8586]
CCTTTGACGTTGGAGTCCACGTTCTTT
[37 nt withheld, positions 8614-8650]
ACCCTATCTCGGTCTATTCTTTTGATTTATAAGGGATTTTGCCGATTTCGGCCTATTGGTTAAAAAATGA
GCTGATTTAACAAAAATTTAACGCGAATTTTAACAAAATATTAACGCTTACA
Features (pLannotate 1.2.2; 29 found; start..end, strand, type, name):
     30..134     +  promoter       AmpR promoter: bla
    135..995     +  CDS            AmpR: β-lactamase; bla; confers resistance to ampicillin, carbenicillin, and related antibiotics
   1166..1754    +  rep_origin     ori: high-copy-number ColE1/pMB1/pBR322/pUC origin of replication
   1937..2029    +  CDS            lacI (fragment): lac repressor; lacI; The lac repressor binds to the lac operator to inhibit transcription in E. coli. This inhibition can be relieved by adding lactose or isopropyl-β-D-thiogalactopyranoside (IPTG).
   2042..2063    +  protein_bind   CAP binding site: CAP binding activates transcription in the presence of cAMP. E. coli catabolite activator protein
   2078..2108    +  promoter       lac promoter: promoter for the E. coli lac operon
   2116..2132    +  protein_bind   lac operator: The lac repressor binds to the lac operator to inhibit transcription in E. coli. This inhibition can be relieved by adding lactose or isopropyl-β-D-thiogalactopyranoside (IPTG). lac repressor encoded by lacI
   2177..2195    +  promoter       T3 promoter: promoter for bacteriophage T3 RNA polymerase
   2223..2449    +  promoter       RSV promoter: Rous sarcoma virus enhancer/promoter
   2450..2630    +  LTR            5' LTR (truncated): truncated 5' long terminal repeat (LTR) from HIV-1
   2677..2802    +  misc_feature   HIV-1 Ψ: packaging signal of human immunodeficiency virus type 1
   2786..3149    +  CDS            HIV-1 gag (fragment): gag protein from human immunodeficiency virus 1; gag
   3295..3528    +  misc_feature   RRE: The Rev response element (RRE) of HIV-1 allows for Rev-dependent mRNA export from the nucleus to the cytoplasm.
   3905..4005    +  CDS            Rev (fragment): human immunodeficiency virus 1 (HIV-1) Rev protein; rev; enhances nuclear export of unspliced and incompletely spliced viral mRNAs
   4055..4295    +  promoter       U6 promoter: RNA polymerase III promoter for human U6 snRNA
   4322..4397    +  misc_RNA       gRNA scaffold: guide RNA scaffold for the Streptococcus pyogenes CRISPR/Cas9 system
   4445..4562    +  misc_feature   cPPT/CTS: central polypurine tract and central termination sequence of HIV-1
   4629..4695    +  CDS            small t antigen (fragment): SV40 (simian virus 40) small t antigen
   4702..5880    +  promoter       EF-1α promoter: strong constitutive promoter for human elongation factor EF-1α
   5897..5922    +  misc_feature   MCS (fragment): multiple cloning site
   6073..6780    +  CDS            mCherry: mCherry is a basic (constitutively fluorescent) red fluorescent protein published in 2004, derived from Discosoma sp.. It is reported to be a very rapidly-maturing monomer with low acid sensitivity.
   6850..7438    +  misc_feature   WPRE: woodchuck hepatitis virus posttranscriptional regulatory element
   7443..7580    +  CDS            nef (fragment): NEF_HV1LA - Experimental evidence at protein level: Swiss-Prot protein existence level 1. Extracellular Nef protein targets CD4(+) T-lymphocytes for apoptosis by interacting with CXCR4 surface receptors. From Human immunodeficiency virus type 1 group M subtype B (isolate Lai) (HIV-1).
   7566..7746    +  LTR            5' LTR (truncated): truncated 5' long terminal repeat (LTR) from HIV-1
   7818..7939    +  polyA_signal   SV40 poly(A) signal: SV40 polyadenylation signal
   7979..8114    +  rep_origin     SV40 ori: SV40 origin of replication
   8135..8153    -  promoter       T7 promoter: promoter for bacteriophage T7 RNA polymerase
   8161..8316    +  CDS            lacZα (fragment): LacZα fragment of β-galactosidase; lacZ fragment
   8321..8749    +  rep_origin     f1 ori (sequence partly withheld): f1 bacteriophage origin of replication; arrow indicates direction of (+) strand synthesis
