[The description below was written by a language model from this plasmid's Addgene catalogue record and pLannotate feature annotations shown in this document.]
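Description:
pLKO_AU1.C.HSV_mCherry-NLS is a lentiviral transfer plasmid on a pLKO backbone, about 8.8 kb in the sequenced record, that pairs a CRISPR guide RNA cassette with a nuclear protein barcode (nPC) reporter. It is propagated in E. coli through a high-copy ColE1/pUC-type origin and selected with ampicillin via β-lactamase. The backbone also carries an f1 origin, an SV40 origin, and lac, T3 and T7 promoter remnants. The viral portion has a third-generation-style layout: an RSV promoter drives a truncated HIV-1 5' LTR, followed by the Ψ packaging signal with a gag fragment, the RRE for Rev-dependent export of the genomic RNA, and a cPPT/CTS. A WPRE sits upstream of a truncated 3' LTR, with an SV40 polyadenylation signal beyond it.

Two expression units lie between the LTRs. A human U6 RNA polymerase III promoter sits just upstream of the S. pyogenes Cas9 gRNA scaffold, leaving a position into which an sgRNA spacer can be cloned. No Cas9 gene is annotated, so the nuclease must be supplied separately. Downstream, the EF-1α promoter drives mCherry, which per the catalogue entry carries an N-terminal combination of AU1, C and HSV epitope tags and a C-terminal nuclear localization signal. These tags and the NLS are not annotated individually in the feature table, though unannotated sequence flanks the mCherry coding region.

The specific epitope combination acts as a protein-level barcode concentrated in the nucleus, so that transduced cells can be identified by antibody staining. Linking each barcode to a particular guide allows vector and cell tracking and spatial readout of CRISPR screens. No mammalian drug-selection marker is annotated, leaving mCherry fluorescence to mark transduced cells.
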