Addgene plasmid #178210: pLKO_AU1.C.HSV_mCherry-NLS
Purpose: Nuclear Protein Barcode (nPC) for vector/cell tracking. Contains U6 trRNA cassette for sgRNA cloning. Enables spatial detection of CRISPR screens.
Depositing lab: Brian Brown. Depositing organization: Icahn School of Medicine at Mount Sinai. Publication: Spatial CRISPR genomics identifies regulators of the tumor microenvironment. Dhainaut M, Rose SA, Akturk G, Wroblewska A, Nielsen SR, Park ES, Buckup M, Roudko V, Pia L, Sweeney R, Le Berichel J, Wilk CM, Bektesevic A, Lee BH, Bhardwaj N, Rahman AH, Baccarini A, Gnjatic S, Pe'er D, Merad M, Brown BD. Cell. 2022 Mar 10. pii: S0092-8674(22)00195-7. doi: 10.1016/j.cell.2022.02.015. PubMed 35290801.
Backbone
  Vector backbone: pLKO
  Backbone size w/o insert (bp): 9000
  Vector type: Lentiviral
Growth in bacteria
  Bacterial resistance: Ampicillin, 100 μg/mL
  Growth temperature: 37°C
  Growth strain: NEB Stable
  Copy number: High Copy
Gene/Insert
  Gene/Insert name: nPC Tagged mCherry-NLS
  Species: H. sapiens (human)
  Insert size (bp): 1000
  Promoter: eF1a
  Tag / fusion protein: AU1.C.HSV (N terminal on insert); Nuclear Localization Signal (C terminal on insert)
  Cloning method: Restriction Enzyme; 5′ cloning site unknown (unknown if destroyed)
  Sequencing primers: 5′ cctttttgagtttggatcttggttcat
Terms and licenses: Academic/Nonprofit Terms; Industry Terms: Not Available to Industry
Depositor comments: Please visit https://www.biorxiv.org/content/10.1101/2021.07.13.451021v1 for bioRxiv preprint.
How to cite: pLKO_AU1.C.HSV_mCherry-NLS was a gift from Brian Brown (Addgene plasmid # 178210 ; http://n2t.net/addgene:178210 ; RRID:Addgene_178210)
